>Addgene plasmid #200889 | pCW57.1-Gata6-3xT7 | addgene full sequence | sequence record 396319 | Addgene NGS Result
TGGAAGGGCTAATTCACTCCCAACGAAGACAAGATCTGCTTTTTGCTTGTACTGGGTCTCTCTGGTTAGA
CCAGATCTGAGCCTGGGAGCTCTCTGGCTAACTAGGGAACCCACTGCTTAAGCCTCAATAAAGCTTGCCT
TGAGTGCTTCAAGTAGTGTGTGCCCGTCTGTTGTGTGACTCTGGTAACTAGAGATCCCTCAGACCCTTTT
AGTCAGTGTGGAAAATCTCTAGCAGTAGTAGTTCATGTCATCTTATTATTCAGTATTTATAACTTGCAAA
GAAATGAATATCAGAGAGTGAGAGGAACTTGTTTATTGCAGCTTATAATGGTTACAAATAAAGCAATAGC
ATCACAAATTTCACAAATAAAGCATTTTTTTCACTGCATTCTAGTTGTGGTTTGTCCAAACTCATCAATG
TATCTTATCATGTCTGGCTCTAGCTATCCCGCCCCTAACTCCGCCCATCCCGCCCCTAACTCCGCCCAGT
TCCGCCCATTCTCCGCCCCATGGCTGACTAATTTTTTTTATTTATGCAGAGGCCGAGGCCGCCTCGGCCT
CTGAGCTATTCCAGAAGTAGTGAGGAGGCTTTTTTGGAGGCCTTTCAAATATGTATCCGCTCATGAGACA
ATAACCCTGATAAATGCTTCAATAATATTGAAAAAGGAAGAGTATGAGTATTCAACATTTCCGTGTCGCC
CTTATTCCCTTTTTTGCGGCATTTTGCCTTCCTGTTTTTGCTCACCCAGAAACGCTGGTGAAAGTAAAAG
ATGCTGAAGATCAGTTGGGTGCACGAGTGGGTTACATCGAACTGGATCTCAACAGCGGTAAGATCCTTGA
GAGTTTTCGCCCCGAAGAACGTTTTCCAATGATGAGCACTTTTAAAGTTCTGCTATGTGGCGCGGTATTA
TCCCGTATTGACGCCGGGCAAGAGCAACTCGGTCGCCGCATACACTATTCTCAGAATGACTTGGTTGAGT
ACTCACCAGTCACAGAAAAGCATCTTACGGATGGCATGACAGTAAGAGAATTATGCAGTGCTGCCATAAC
CATGAGTGATAACACTGCGGCCAACTTACTTCTGACAACGATCGGAGGACCGAAGGAGCTAACCGCTTTT
TTGCACAACATGGGGGATCATGTAACTCGCCTTGATCGTTGGGAACCGGAGCTGAATGAAGCCATACCAA
ACGACGAGCGTGACACCACGATGCCTGTAGCAATGGCAACAACGTTGCGCAAACTATTAACTGGCGAACT
ACTTACTCTAGCTTCCCGGCAACAATTAATAGACTGGATGGAGGCGGATAAAGTTGCAGGACCACTTCTG
CGCTCGGCCCTTCCGGCTGGCTGGTTTATTGCTGATAAATCTGGAGCCGGTGAGCGTGGGTCTCGCGGTA
TCATTGCAGCACTGGGGCCAGATGGTAAGCCCTCCCGTATCGTAGTTATCTACACGACGGGGAGTCAGGC
AACTATGGATGAACGAAATAGACAGATCGCTGAGATAGGTGCCTCACTGATTAAGCATTGGTAACTGTCA
GACCAAGTTTACTCATATATACTTTAGATTGATTTAAAACTTCATTTTTAATTTAAAAGGATCTAGGTGA
AGATCCTTTTTGATAATCTCATGACCAAAATCCCTTAACGTGAGTTTTCGTTCCACTGAGCGTCAGACCC
CGTAGAAAAGATCAAAGGATCTTCTTGAGATCCTTTTTTTCTGCGCGTAATCTGCTGCTTGCAAACAAAA
AAACCACCGCTACCAGCGGTGGTTTGTTTGCCGGATCAAGAGCTACCAACTCTTTTTCCGAAGGTAACTG
GCTTCAGCAGAGCGCAGATACCAAATACTGTTCTTCTAGTGTAGCCGTAGTTAGGCCACCACTTCAAGAA
CTCTGTAGCACCGCCTACATACCTCGCTCTGCTAATCCTGTTACCAGTGGCTGCTGCCAGTGGCGATAAG
TCGTGTCTTACCGGGTTGGACTCAAGACGATAGTTACCGGATAAGGCGCAGCGGTCGGGCTGAACGGGGG
GTTCGTGCACACAGCCCAGCTTGGAGCGAACGACCTACACCGAACTGAGATACCTACAGCGTGAGCTATG
AGAAAGCGCCACGCTTCCCGAAGGGAGAAAGGCGGACAGGTATCCGGTAAGCGGCAGGGTCGGAACAGGA
GAGCGCACGAGGGAGCTTCCAGGGGGAAACGCCTGGTATCTTTATAGTCCTGTCGGGTTTCGCCACCTCT
GACTTGAGCGTCGATTTTTGTGATGCTCGTCAGGGGGGCGGAGCCTATGGAAAAACGCCAGCAACGCGGC
CTTTTTACGGTTCCTGGCCTTTTGCTGGCCTTTTGCTCACATGTTCTTTCCTGCGTTATCCCCTGATTCT
GTGGATAACCGTATTACCGCCTTTGAGTGAGCTGATACCGCTCGCCGCAGCCGAACGACCGAGCGCAGCG
AGTCAGTGAGCGAGGAAGCGGAAGAGCGCCCAATACGCAAACCGCCTCTCCCCGCGCGTTGGCCGATTCA
TTAATGCAGCTGGCACGACAGGTTTCCCGACTGGAAAGCGGGCAGTGAGCGCAACGCAATTAATGTGAGT
TAGCTCACTCATTAGGCACCCCAGGCTTTACACTTTATGCTTCCGGCTCGTATGTTGTGTGGAATTGTGA
GCGGATAACAATTTCACACAGGAAACAGCTATGACCATGATTACGCCAAGCGCGCAATTAACCCTCACTA
AAGGGAACAAAAGCTGGAGCTGCAAGCTTAATGTAGTCTTATGCAATACTCTTGTAGTCTTGCAACATGG
TAACGATGAGTTAGCAACATGCCTTACAAGGAGAGAAAAAGCACCGTGCATGCCGATTGGTGGAAGTAAG
GTGGTACGATCGTGCCTTATTAGGAAGGCAACAGACGGGTCTGACATGGATTGGACGAACCACTGAATTG
CCGCATTGCAGAGATATTGTATTTAAGTGCCTAGCTCGATACATAAACGGGTCTCTCTGGTTAGACCAGA
TCTGAGCCTGGGAGCTCTCTGGCTAACTAGGGAACCCACTGCTTAAGCCTCAATAAAGCTTGCCTTGAGT
GCTTCAAGTAGTGTGTGCCCGTCTGTTGTGTGACTCTGGTAACTAGAGATCCCTCAGACCCTTTTAGTCA
GTGTGGAAAATCTCTAGCAGTGGCGCCCGAACAGGGACTTGAAAGCGAAAGGGAAACCAGAGGAGCTCTC
TCGACGCAGGACTCGGCTTGCTGAAGCGCGCACGGCAAGAGGCGAGGGGCGGCGACTGGTGAGTACGCCA
AAAATTTTGACTAGCGGAGGCTAGAAGGAGAGAGATGGGTGCGAGAGCGTCAGTATTAAGCGGGGGAGAA
TTAGATCGCGATGGGAAAAAATTCGGTTAAGGCCAGGGGGAAAGAAAAAATATAAATTAAAACATATAGT
ATGGGCAAGCAGGGAGCTAGAACGATTCGCAGTTAATCCTGGCCTGTTAGAAACATCAGAAGGCTGTAGA
CAAATACTGGGACAGCTACAACCATCCCTTCAGACAGGATCAGAAGAACTTAGATCATTATATAATACAG
TAGCAACCCTCTATTGTGTGCATCAAAGGATAGAGATAAAAGACACCAAGGAAGCTTTAGACAAGATAGA
GGAAGAGCAAAACAAAAGTAAGACCACCGCACAGCAAGCGGCCGCTGATCTTCAGACCTGGAGGAGGAGA
TATGAGGGACAATTGGAGAAGTGAATTATATAAATATAAAGTAGTAAAAATTGAACCATTAGGAGTAGCA
CCCACCAAGGCAAAGAGAAGAGTGGTGCAGAGAGAAAAAAGAGCAGTGGGAATAGGAGCTTTGTTCCTTG
GGTTCTTGGGAGCAGCAGGAAGCACTATGGGCGCAGCGTCAATGACGCTGACGGTACAGGCCAGACAATT
ATTGTCTGGTATAGTGCAGCAGCAGAACAATTTGCTGAGGGCTATTGAGGCGCAACAGCATCTGTTGCAA
CTCACAGTCTGGGGCATCAAGCAGCTCCAGGCAAGAATCCTGGCTGTGGAAAGATACCTAAAGGATCAAC
AGCTCCTGGGGATTTGGGGTTGCTCTGGAAAACTCATTTGCACCACTGCTGTGCCTTGGAATGCTAGTTG
GAGTAATAAATCTCTGGAACAGATTTGGAATCACACGACCTGGATGGAGTGGGACAGAGAAATTAACAAT
TACACAAGCTTAATACACTCCTTAATTGAAGAATCGCAAAACCAGCAAGAAAAGAATGAACAAGAATTAT
TGGAATTAGATAAATGGGCAAGTTTGTGGAATTGGTTTAACATAACAAATTGGCTGTGGTATATAAAATT
ATTCATAATGATAGTAGGAGGCTTGGTAGGTTTAAGAATAGTTTTTGCTGTACTTTCTATAGTGAATAGA
GTTAGGCAGGGATATTCACCATTATCGTTTCAGACCCACCTCCCAACCCCGAGGGGACAATTCTCGACCT
CGAGACAAATGGCAGTATTCATCCACAATTTTAAAAGAAAAGGGGGGATTGGGGGGTACAGTGCAGGGGA
AAGAATAGTAGACATAATAGCAACAGACATACAAACTAAAGAATTACAAAAACAAATTACAAAAATTCAA
AATTTTCGGGTTTATTACAGGGACAGCAGAGATCCACTTTGGCCGCGAATCGATATGTCGAGTTTACTCC
CTATCAGTGATAGAGAACGTATGTCGAGTTTACTCCCTATCAGTGATAGAGAACGATGTCGAGTTTACTC
CCTATCAGTGATAGAGAACGTATGTCGAGTTTACTCCCTATCAGTGATAGAGAACGTATGTCGAGTTTAC
TCCCTATCAGTGATAGAGAACGTATGTCGAGTTTATCCCTATCAGTGATAGAGAACGTATGTCGAGTTTA
CTCCCTATCAGTGATAGAGAACGTATGTCGAGGTAGGCGTGTACGGTGGGAGGCCTATATAAGCAGAGCT
CGTTTAGTGAACCGTCAGATCGCCTGGAGAATTGGCCACCATGGCCTTGACTGACGGCGGCTGGTGCCTG
CCGAAGCGTTTCGGGGCTGCTGCTGCGGACGCCGGCGACTCCGGGCCCTTTCCAGCGCGGGAGCCCTCCT
CGCCGCTTTCCCCCATCTCGTCTTCGTCCTCCTCCTGCTCCCGGGGCGGGGATCGCGGTCCCTGCGGCGC
CAGCAACTGCAGGACGCCGCAGCTCGACGCCGAGGCGGTGGCGGGACCTCCGGGCCGCTCGCTCTTGCTC
AGCCCCTACGCCTCGCATCCCTTCGCCGCTGCCCACGGAGCCGCGGCGCCCGGGGTCGCAGGCCCCGGGA
GCGCCCTGTCGACTTGGGAGGACCTGTTGCTCTTCACTGACCTCGATCAGGCCGCGACCGCCAGCAAGCT
GTTGTGGTCCAGCCGGGGCGCCAAACTGAGCCCCTTCGCGGCCGAGCAGCCGGAGGAAATGTACCAGACC
CTCGCCGCCCTGTCCAGCCAGGGGCCCGCCGCTTACGACGGCGCGCCCGGCGGCTTCGTGCACTCCGCAG
CGGCGGCGGCCGCTGCCGCCGCGGCAGCCAGCTCCCCTGTCTACGTGCCCACCACGCGCGTGGGCTCCAT
GCTGTCCGGCCTGCCCTACCTTCAAGGCGCGGGCAGCGGGCCCAGCAATCACGCGGGCGGAGCGGGTGCC
CACCCAGGCTGGTCCCAGGCCTCCGCCGACAGCCCCCCGTATGGCGGGGGTGGCGCAGCCGGCGGCGGCG
CGGCCGGACCTGGAGGTGCTGGATCGGCTACGGCCCACGCCTCTGCACGGTTTCCCTACTCGCCCAGCCC
GCCCATGGCCAACGGCGCCGCGCGAGACCCCGGGGGCTACGTGGCTGCGGGCGGCACGGGCGCAGGCAGT
GTGAGTGGAGGTGGCGGCAGCCTGGCGGCCATGGGTGGCCGGGAGCACCAGTACAGCTCGCTGTCCGCAG
CTCGGCCGCTGAACGGAACGTACCACCACCACCATCACCATCACCCGACCTACTCGCCCTACATGGCCGC
ACCGCTGACTCCTGCCTGGCCAGCAGGACCCTTCGAAACGCCGGTGCTCCACAGCTTACAGGGCCGCGCG
GGAGCTCCACTCCCGGTGCCACGAGGCCCCAGCACAGACCTGTTGGAGGACCTGTCGGAGAGCCGCGAGT
GCGTGAACTGCGGCTCCATCCAGACGCCACTGTGGAGACGAGACGGCACCGGTCATTACCTGTGCAATGC
ATGCGGTCTCTACAGCAAGATGAATGGCCTCAGCAGGCCCCTCATCAAGCCACAGAAGCGCGTGCCTTCA
TCACGGCGGCTTGGACTGTCCTGTGCCAACTGTCACACCACAACCACTACCTTATGGCGTAGAAATGCTG
AGGGTGAGCCTGTGTGCAATGCTTGCGGGCTCTATATGAAACTCCATGGGGTGCCTCGACCACTTGCTAT
GAAAAAAGAAGGAATTCAAACCAGGAAACGAAAACCTAAAAATATAAATAAGTCAAAAGCTTGCTCCGGT
AACAGCAGTGGCTCTGTCCCTATGACTCCTACTTCCTCTTCTTCTAATTCAGATGACTGCACCAAAAATA
CTTCTCCTTCTACACAAGCGACCACCTCAGGGGTAGGGGCATCAGTGATGTCTGCAGTGGGAGAAAACGC
CAACCCCGAGAACAGTGACCTCAAGTATTCAGGTCAAGACGGCCTCTACATAGGTGTCAGTCTGTCCTCC
CCTGCCGAAGTCACATCCTCCGTGCGACAGGATTCTTGGTGTGCTCTGGCCCTGGCCGGATCCGGTGGAA
GTATGGCTAGCATGACTGGCGGGCAGCAAATGGGCGGGTCTAGCGCAATGGCATCTATGACCGGAGGTCA
ACAGATGGGAGGTTCCTCAGCCATGGCGAGTATGACAGGTGGCCAACAGATGGGTTGAGTTAACCGGGGT
TGGGGTTGCGCCTTTTCCAAGGCAGCCCTGGGTTTGCGCAGGGACGCGGCTGCTCTGGGCGTGGTTCCGG
GAAACGCAGCGGCGCCGACCCTGGGTCTCGCACATTCTTCACGTCCGTTCGCAGCGTCACCCGGATCTTC
GCCGCTACCCTTGTGGGCCCCCCGGCGACGCTTCCTGCTCCGCCCCTAAGTCGGGAAGGTTCCTTGCGGT
TCGCGGCGTGCCGGACGTGACAAACGGAAGCCGCACGTCTCACTAGTACCCTCGCAGACGGACAGCGCCA
GGGAGCAATGGCAGCGCGCCGACCGCGATGGGCTGTGGCCAATAGCGGCTGCTCAGCAGGGCGCGCCGAG
AGCAGCGGCCGGGAAGGGGCGGTGCGGGAGGCGGGGTGTGGGGCGGTAGTGTGGGCCCTGTTCCTGCCCG
CGCGGTGTTCCGCATTCTGCAAGCCTCCGGAGCGCACGTCGGCAGTCGGCTCCCTCGTTGACCGAATCAC
CGACCTCTCTCCCCAGCAATTCACCATGACCGAGTACAAGCCCACGGTGCGCCTCGCCACCCGCGACGAC
GTCCCCAGGGCCGTACGCACCCTCGCCGCCGCGTTCGCCGACTACCCCGCCACGCGCCACACCGTCGATC
CGGACCGCCACATCGAGCGGGTCACCGAGCTGCAAGAACTCTTCCTCACGCGCGTCGGGCTCGACATCGG
CAAGGTGTGGGTCGCGGACGACGGCGCCGCGGTGGCGGTCTGGACCACGCCGGAGAGCGTCGAAGCGGGG
GCGGTGTTCGCCGAGATCGGCCCGCGCATGGCCGAGTTGAGCGGTTCCCGGCTGGCCGCGCAGCAACAGA
TGGAAGGCCTCCTGGCGCCGCACCGGCCCAAGGAGCCCGCGTGGTTCCTGGCCACCGTCGGCGTCTCGCC
CGACCACCAGGGCAAGGGTCTGGGCAGCGCCGTCGTGCTCCCCGGAGTGGAGGCGGCCGAGCGCGCCGGG
GTGCCCGCCTTCCTGGAGACCTCCGCGCCCCGCAACCTCCCCTTCTACGAGCGGCTCGGCTTCACCGTCA
CCGCCGACGTCGAGGTGCCCGAAGGACCGCGCACCTGGTGCATGACCCGCAAGCCCGGTGCCGAAGGTAG
AGGTTCTCTCCTCACTTGTGGTGATGTTGAAGAAAACCCTGGTCCAATGTCTAGACTGGACAAGAGCAAA
GTCATAAACGGAGCTCTGGAATTACTCAATGGTGTCGGTATCGAAGGCCTGACGACAAGGAAACTCGCTC
AAAAGCTGGGAGTTGAGCAGCCTACCCTGTACTGGCACGTGAAGAACAAGCGGGCCCTGCTCGATGCCCT
GCCAATCGAGATGCTGGACAGGCATCATACCCACTTCTGCCCCCTGGAAGGCGAGTCATGGCAAGACTTT
CTGCGGAACAACGCCAAGTCATACCGCTGTGCTCTCCTCTCACATCGCGACGGGGCTAAAGTGCATCTCG
GCACCCGCCCAACAGAGAAACAGTACGAAACCCTGGAAAATCAGCTCGCGTTCCTGTGTCAGCAAGGCTT
CTCCCTGGAGAACGCACTGTACGCTCTGTCCGCCGTGGGCCACTTTACACTGGGCTGCGTATTGGAGGAA
CAGGAGCATCAAGTAGCAAAAGAGGAAAGAGAGACACCTACCACCGATTCTATGCCCCCACTTCTGAGAC
AAGCAATTGAGCTGTTCGACCGGCAGGGAGCCGAACCTGCCTTCCTTTTCGGCCTGGAACTAATCATATG
TGGCCTGGAGAAACAGCTAAAGTGCGAAAGCGGCGGGCCGACCGACGCCCTTGACGATTTTGACTTAGAC
ATGCTCCCAGCCGATGCCCTTGACGACTTTGACCTTGATATGCTGCCTGCTGACGCTCTTGACGATTTTG
ACCTTGACATGCTCCCCGGGTAACTAAGTAAGGATCGATCCAAGATATCGTATTCTTAACTATGTTGCTC
CTTTTACGCTATGTGGATACGCTGCTTTAATGCCTTTGTATCATGCTATTGCTTCCCGTATGGCTTTCAT
TTTCTCCTCCTTGTATAAATCCTGGTTGCTGTCTCTTTATGAGGAGTTGTGGCCCGTTGTCAGGCAACGT
GGCGTGGTGTGCACTGTGTTTGCTGACGCAACCCCCACTGGTTGGGGCATTGCCACCACCTGTCAGCTCC
TTTCCGGGACTTTCGCTTTCCCCCTCCCTATTGCCACGGCGGAACTCATCGCCGCCTGCCTTGCCCGCTG
CTGGACAGGGGCTCGGCTGTTGGGCACTGACAATTCCGTGGTGTTGTCGGGGAAGCTGACGTCCTTTCCA
TGGCTGCTCGCCTGTGTTGCCACCTGGATTCTGCGCGGGACGTCCTTCTGCTACGTCCCTTCGGCCCTCA
ATCCAGCGGACCTTCCTTCCCGCGGCCTGCTGCCGGCTCTGCGGCCTCTTCCGCGTCTTCGCCTTCGCCC
TCAGACGAGTCGGATCTCCCTTTGGGCCGCCTCCCCGCCTGTTTCGCCTCGGCGTCCGGACTAGAGGTAC
CTTTAAGACCAATGACTTACAAGGCAGCTGTAGATCTTAGCCACTTTTTAAAAGAAAAGGGGGGAC
Features (pLannotate 1.2.2; 26 found; start..end, strand, type, name):
      1..234     +  LTR            3' LTR (ΔU3): self-inactivating 3' long terminal repeat (LTR) from HIV-1
    306..427     +  polyA_signal   SV40 poly(A) signal: SV40 polyadenylation signal
    467..602     +  rep_origin     SV40 ori: SV40 origin of replication
    610..673     +  promoter       AmpR promoter: bla
    674..1534    +  CDS            AmpR: β-lactamase; bla; confers resistance to ampicillin, carbenicillin, and related antibiotics
   1705..2293    +  rep_origin     ori: high-copy-number ColE1/pMB1/pBR322/pUC origin of replication
   2476..2568    +  CDS            lacI (fragment): lac repressor; lacI; The lac repressor binds to the lac operator to inhibit transcription in E. coli. This inhibition can be relieved by adding lactose or isopropyl-β-D-thiogalactopyranoside (IPTG).
   2581..2602    +  protein_bind   CAP binding site: CAP binding activates transcription in the presence of cAMP. E. coli catabolite activator protein
   2617..2647    +  promoter       lac promoter: promoter for the E. coli lac operon
   2655..2671    +  protein_bind   lac operator: The lac repressor binds to the lac operator to inhibit transcription in E. coli. This inhibition can be relieved by adding lactose or isopropyl-β-D-thiogalactopyranoside (IPTG). lac repressor encoded by lacI
   2716..2734    +  promoter       T3 promoter: promoter for bacteriophage T3 RNA polymerase
   2762..2988    +  promoter       RSV promoter: Rous sarcoma virus enhancer/promoter
   2989..3169    +  LTR            5' LTR (truncated): truncated 5' long terminal repeat (LTR) from HIV-1
   3216..3341    +  misc_feature   HIV-1 Ψ: packaging signal of human immunodeficiency virus type 1
   3325..3688    +  CDS            HIV-1 gag (fragment): gag protein from human immunodeficiency virus 1; gag
   3834..4067    +  misc_feature   RRE: The Rev response element (RRE) of HIV-1 allows for Rev-dependent mRNA export from the nucleus to the cytoplasm.
   4444..4468    +  CDS            Rev (fragment): human immunodeficiency virus 1 (HIV-1) Rev protein; rev; enhances nuclear export of unspliced and incompletely spliced viral mRNAs
   4509..4626    +  misc_feature   cPPT/CTS: central polypurine tract and central termination sequence of HIV-1
   4680..4994    +  promoter       tight TRE promoter: Tet-responsive promoter PTight, consisting of seven tet operator sequences followed by the minimal CMV promoter
   5011..6777    +  CDS            Gata6: GATA6_MOUSE - Experimental evidence at protein level: Swiss-Prot protein existence level 1. Transcriptional activator that regulates SEMA3C and PLXNA2 (PubMed:19666519). May regulate genes that protect epithelial cells from bacterial infection (By similarity). Involved in gene regulation specifically in the gastric epithelium (By similarity). Involved in bone morphogenetic protein (BMP)-mediated cardiac-specific gene expression (PubMed:15329343). Binds to BMP response element (BMPRE) DNA sequences within cardiac activating regions (PubMed:15329343). From Mus musculus (Mouse).
   6926..7436    +  promoter       hPGK promoter: human phosphoglycerate kinase 1 promoter
   7446..8042    +  CDS            PuroR (fragment): puromycin N-acetyltransferase; pac from Streptomyces; confers resistance to puromycin
   8097..8794    +  CDS            rtTA3 (fragment): reverse tetracycline transactivator 3 activates expression from Tet-responsive promoters in the presence of doxycycline
   8724..8834    +  CDS            VP48: 3 tandem repeats of the minimal activation domain of herpes simplex virus VP16 (Cheng et al., 2013)
   8870..9418    +  misc_feature   WPRE (fragment): woodchuck hepatitis virus posttranscriptional regulatory element
   9444..9515    +  CDS            nef (fragment): NEF_HV1Z2 - Experimental evidence at protein level: Swiss-Prot protein existence level 1. Extracellular Nef protein targets CD4(+) T-lymphocytes for apoptosis by interacting with CXCR4 surface receptors. From Human immunodeficiency virus type 1 group M subtype D (isolate Z2/CDC-Z34) (HIV-1).
