[The description below was written by a language model from this plasmid's Addgene catalogue record and pLannotate feature annotations shown in this document.]
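Description:
pCW57.1-Gata6-3xT7 is a doxycycline-inducible, all-in-one lentiviral expression plasmid built on the pCW57.1 backbone for regulated expression of mouse Gata6 in mammalian cells. It is propagated in E. coli through a high-copy ColE1/pUC-type origin with ampicillin resistance. The viral portion has third-generation, self-inactivating architecture: an RSV promoter drives a truncated HIV-1 5' LTR, followed by the Ψ packaging signal, a gag fragment, the Rev response element and the cPPT/CTS, with a WPRE and a ΔU3 3' LTR closing the transfer cassette. An SV40 poly(A) signal and SV40 origin lie outside the LTRs.

Between the LTRs, a tight TRE promoter (seven tet operators upstream of a minimal CMV promoter) controls the Gata6 coding sequence, which the catalogue entry describes as carrying a C-terminal 3xT7 epitope tag. The tag is not annotated as a separate feature, although there is unannotated sequence after the Gata6 CDS where it could sit. A downstream human PGK promoter constitutively drives puromycin N-acetyltransferase and then the reverse tetracycline transactivator rtTA3 with its VP16-derived activation domain. The element linking these two coding sequences is not annotated. Transduced cells can therefore be selected with puromycin, and they supply their own transactivator, so Gata6 is switched on only when doxycycline is added (Tet-On).

The sequenced record is 9,516 nt, whereas the catalogue lists a total size of 11,259 bp and a 9,354 bp backbone; the record does not explain this difference. The stated purpose is inducible lentiviral expression of Gata6, and the associated publication concerns embryonic stem cell differentiation and early embryonic development.
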