Addgene plasmid #200889: pCW57.1-Gata6-3xT7
Purpose: Inducible lentiviral expression of Gata6
Depositing lab: Kai Ge. Depositing organization: National Institute of Diabetes & Digestive & Kidney Diseases (NIDDK). Publication: MLL3/MLL4 methyltransferase activities control early embryonic development and embryonic stem cell differentiation in a lineage-selective manner. Xie G, Lee JE, Senft AD, Park YK, Jang Y, Chakraborty S, Thompson JJ, McKernan K, Liu C, Macfarlan TS, Rocha PP, Peng W, Ge K. Nat Genet. 2023 Apr 3. doi: 10.1038/s41588-023-01356-4. PubMed 37012455.
Backbone
  Vector backbone: pCW57.1
  Backbone size w/o insert (bp): 9354
  Total vector size (bp): 11259
  Vector type: Mammalian Expression, Lentiviral ; Doxycycline inducible
  Selectable markers: Puromycin
Growth in bacteria
  Bacterial resistance: Ampicillin, 100 μg/mL
  Growth temperature: 37°C
  Growth strain: NEB Stable
  Copy number: Unknown
Gene/Insert
  Gene/Insert name: Gata6
  Species: M. musculus (mouse)
  Insert size (bp): 1905
  Entrez Gene: Gata6 (a.k.a. AA410133, GATA-6)
  Promoter: TRE promoter, Tet ON
  Tag / fusion protein: 3xT7 (C terminal on insert)
  Cloning method: Ligation Independent Cloning
  Sequencing primers: 5′ TTGCTCCGGTAACAGCAGTG; 3′ CCCCTTGAAGGTAGGGCAG
Terms and licenses: Academic/Nonprofit Terms; Industry Terms: Not Available to Industry
How to cite: pCW57.1-Gata6-3xT7 was a gift from Kai Ge (Addgene plasmid # 200889 ; http://n2t.net/addgene:200889 ; RRID:Addgene_200889)
